>Addgene plasmid #69575 | p42.3A7 | addgene full sequence | sequence record 125255 | Addgene assembled full plasmid sequence
TATGCGGTGTGAAATACCGCACAGATGCGTAAGGAGAAAATACCGCATCAGGCGCTCTTCCGCTTCCTCG
CTCACTGACTCGCTGCGCTCGGTCGTTCGGCTGCGGCGAGCGGTATCAGCTCACTCAAAGGCGGTAATAC
GGTTATCCACAGAATCAGGGGATAACGCAGGAAAGAACATGTGAGCAAAAGGCCAGCAAAAGGCCAGGAA
CCGTAAAAAGGCCGCGTTGCTGGCGTTTTTCCATAGGCTCCGCCCCCCTGACGAGCATCACAAAAATCGA
CGCTCAAGTCAGAGGTGGCGAAACCCGACAGGACTATAAAGATACCAGGCGTTTCCCCCTGGAAGCTCCC
TCGTGCGCTCTCCTGTTCCGACCCTGCCGCTTACCGGATACCTGTCCGCCTTTCTCCCTTCGGGAAGCGT
GGCGCTTTCTCAATGCTCACGCTGTAGGTATCTCAGTTCGGTGTAGGTCGTTCGCTCCAAGCTGGGCTGT
GTGCACGAACCCCCCGTTCAGCCCGACCGCTGCGCCTTATCCGGTAACTATCGTCTTGAGTCCAACCCGG
TAAGACACGACTTATCGCCACTGGCAGCAGCCACTGGTAACAGGATTAGCAGAGCGAGGTATGTAGGCGG
TGCTACAGAGTTCTTGAAGTGGTGGCCTAACTACGGCTACACTAGAAGGACAGTATTTGGTATCTGCGCT
CTGCTGAAGCCAGTTACCTTCGGAAAAAGAGTTGGTAGCTCTTGATCCGGCAAACAAACCACCGCTGGTA
GCGGTGGTTTTTTTGTTTGCAAGCAGCAGATTACGCGCAGAAAAAAAGGATCTCAAGAAGATCCTTTGAT
CTTTTCTACTGAACGGTGATCCCCACCGGAATTGCGGCCGCCCAATACGCAAACCGCCTCTCCCCGCGCG
TTGGCCGATTCATTAATGCAGCTGGCGCGACAGGTTTCCCGACTGGAAAGCGGGCAGTGAGCGCAACGCA
ATTAATGTGAGTTAGCTCACTCATTAGGCACCCCAGGCTTTACACTTTATGCTTCCGGCTCGTATGTTGT
GTGGAATTGTGAGCGGATAACAATTTCACACAGGAAACAGCTATGACCATGATTACGCCAAGCTCAATAC
GACTCACTATAGGGCCCGGTACCGAGCTCACTAGTTTAATTAAAAGCTTATCGGCCGAGGTGAGAAGGGT
TCAGATCTCAACTGGACCACAGCCTCAGCGTCATGAGCAGGTTAAATCCGGCTACTTTCAGCAGGAGGAT
TCGGAGTCCCATAACTGACAGGTTTTGAAAGTTTAGGTTCATATCTGTTTCAAAGCTTTTCTCAGTCAAC
GTGGCATCACAGGGAACGTCTGAACTGGGGTAGGTGGCGTTGGTCTCTTTGAAGATATCTTGGCAGGTGA
AGCTTGTCTGGTTGCTCCAGGCAATGGCCCCATTGCTCTTGGAATCCATAGCTTTCATGTCCAGCACAGT
TTTGTCAGTGATGAACGTTCCAGATTCCATGGTTTTCGGCACATTGATTTGGGAGTCAAAGTCGGTGAAC
AGGCAGAGGGTGCTGTCCTGAGACCGAGGATCTTTTAACTGGTACACAGCAGGTTCTGGGTTCTGGATGT
CTGGCTTTATAATTAGCTTGGTCCCAGAGCCCCAGATCAACTGATAGTTGTCACTTGCTGCACAGAAGTA
GGTAGCTGAGTCTCCAGGCTGAGAGTCTGTGATGTGCAAGGAGAGCTTTTTCTCCCTTTTATTGAAGAAG
ATTGTGAATCGTCCATCTTCCTTTTTATCGGACACTGAACGTATGGATATCAGGAGTGCAGGGCCTTCCC
CAGGGAACTGCTGGTACCATGGGAAGTAGTTAAAAGTGCTGTCCTCATAACTGCAGTTCAGAATTGCGGT
CTCTCCTTCCCAGACTGTCAGAGATTGGGGACTTTGTCTCACCTGCTGCTGGTCACGTTTCTCCTGCTGC
TGGCCATTCACCCCAGCTAGGTGAAGGCCTAGGAGTAAAAACGTTGCTGTCAGAATCTTGTCCATTCCTG
GATCCAAACGGTTCTCACCGCGGCCGCGAATTCACTGGCCGTCGTTTTACAACGTCGTGACTGGGAAAAC
CCTGGCGTTACCCAACTTAATCGCCTTGCAGCACATCCCCCTTTCGCCAGCTGGCGTAATAGCGAAGAGG
CCCGCACCGATCGCCCTTCCCAACAGTTGCGCAGCCTGAATGGCGAATGGCGGCCGCCCGGGGTGGGCGA
AGAACTCCAGCATGAGATCCCCGCGCTGGAGGATCATCCAGCCGGCGTCCCGGAAAACGATTCCGAAGCC
CAACCTTTCATAGAAGGCGGCGGTGGAATCGAAATCTCGTGATGGCAGGTTGGGCGTCGCTTGGTCGGTC
ATTTCGAACCCCAGAGTCCCGCTCAGAAGAACTCGTCAAGAAGGCGATAGAAGGCGATGCGCTGCGAATC
GGGAGCGGCGATACCGTAAAGCACGAGGAAGCGGTCAGCCCATTCGCCGCCAAGCTCTTCAGCAATATCA
CGGGTATCCAACGCTATGTCCTGATAGCGGTCCGCCACACCCAGCCGGCCACAGTCGTTGAATCCAGAAA
AGCGGCCATTTTCCACCATGATATTCGGCAAGCAGGCATCGCCATGGATCACGACGAGATCCTCGCCGTC
GGGCATGCGCGCCTTGAGCCTGGCGAACAGTTCGGCTGGCGCGAGCCCCTGATGCTCTTCGTCCAGATCA
TCCTGATCGACAAGACCGGCTTCCATCCGAGTACGTGCTCGCTCGATGCGATGTTTCGCTTGGTGGTCGA
ATGGGCAGGTAGCCGGATCAAGCGTATGCAGCCGCCGCATTGCATCAGCCATGATGGATACTTTCTCGGC
AGGAGCAAGGCGAGATGACAGGAGATCCTGCCCCGGCACTTCGCCCAATAGCAGCCAGTCCCTTCCCGCT
TCAGTGACAACGTCGAGCACAGCTGCGCAAGGAACGCCCGTCGTGGCCAGCCACGATAGCCGCGCTGCCT
CGTCCTGCAGTTCATTCAGGGCACCGGACAGGTCGGTCTTGACAAAAAGAACCGGGCGCCCCTGCGCTGA
CAGCCGGAACACGGCGGCATCAGAGCAGCCGATTGTCTGTTGTGCCCAGTCATAGCCGAATAGCCTCTCC
ACCCAAGCGGCCGGAGAACCTGCGTGCAATCCATCTTGTTCAATCATGCGAAACGATCCTCATCCTGTCT
CTTGATCAGATCTTGATCCCCTGCGCCATCAGATCCTTGGCGGCAAGAAAGCCATCCAGTTTACTTTGCA
GGGCTTCCCAACCTTACCAGAGGGCGCCCCAGCTGGCAATTCCGGTTCGCTTGCTGTCCATAAAACCGCC
CAGTCTAGCTATCGCCATGTAAGCCCACTGCAAGCTACCTGCTTTCTCTTTGCGCTTGCGTTTTCCCTTG
TCCAGATAGCCCAGTAGCTGACATTCATCCGGGGTCAGCACCGTTTCTGCGGACTGGCTTTCTACGTGTT
CCGGTTCCTTTAGCAGCCCTTGCGCCCTGAGTGCTTGCGGCAGCGTGAAGCTAATTCATGGTTAAATTTT
TGTTAAATCAGCTCATTTTTTAACCAATAGGCCGAAATCGCAAAAATCCCTTAATAAATCAAAAGAATAG
CCCGAGATAGGGTTGAGTGTTGTTCCAGTTTGGAACAAGAGTCCACTATTAAAGAACGTGGACTCCAACG
TCAAAGGGCGAAAAACCGTCTATCAGGGCGATGGCGGATCAGCT
Features (pLannotate 1.2.2; 14 found; start..end, strand, type, name):
      1..52      +  misc_feature   bom (fragment): basis of mobility region from pBR322
    238..826     -  rep_origin     ori: high-copy-number ColE1/pMB1/pBR322/pUC origin of replication
    879..970     +  CDS            lacI (fragment): lac repressor; lacI; The lac repressor binds to the lac operator to inhibit transcription in E. coli. This inhibition can be relieved by adding lactose or isopropyl-β-D-thiogalactopyranoside (IPTG).
    983..1004    +  protein_bind   CAP binding site: CAP binding activates transcription in the presence of cAMP. E. coli catabolite activator protein
   1019..1049    +  promoter       lac promoter: promoter for the E. coli lac operon
   1057..1073    +  protein_bind   lac operator: The lac repressor binds to the lac operator to inhibit transcription in E. coli. This inhibition can be relieved by adding lactose or isopropyl-β-D-thiogalactopyranoside (IPTG). lac repressor encoded by lacI
   1116..1133    +  promoter       T7 promoter (fragment): promoter for bacteriophage T7 RNA polymerase
   1201..1614    -  CDS            Tcra: TCA_MOUSE - Experimental evidence at protein level: Swiss-Prot protein existence level 1. From Mus musculus (Mouse).
   1663..2025    -  CDS            TRAV29DV5: TVA29_HUMAN - Experimental evidence at protein level: Swiss-Prot protein existence level 1. V region of the variable domain of T cell receptor (TR) alpha chain that participates in the antigen recognition (PubMed:24600447). Alpha-beta T cell receptors are antigen specific receptors which are essential to the immune response and are present on the cell surface of T lymphocytes. Recognize peptide-major histocompatibility (MH) (pMH) complexes that are displayed by antigen presenting cells (APC), a prerequisite for efficient T cell adaptive immunity against pathogens (PubMed:25493333). Binding of
   2060..2217    +  CDS            lacZα (fragment): LacZα fragment of β-galactosidase; lacZ fragment
   2212..2382    -  CDS            ble (fragment): BLE_KLEPN - Experimental evidence at protein level: Swiss-Prot protein existence level 1. Binding protein with a strong affinity to the bleomycin family of antibiotics. Binds to CL990; an antimitotic-antibiotic compound. From Klebsiella pneumoniae.
   2403..3197    -  CDS            NeoR/KanR: aminoglycoside phosphotransferase from Tn5; aph(3')-II (or nptII); confers resistance to neomycin, kanamycin, and G418 (Geneticin®)
   3229..3552    -  CDS            tnpA (fragment): TN5P_ECOLX - Also known as tnp. Experimental evidence at protein level: Swiss-Prot protein existence level 1. Mediates transposition of transposon Tn5 by a 'cut and paste' mechanism. First, the monomeric transposase binds the 19 bp inverted DNA repeats flanking the transposon. Then, dimerization of the DNA- bound transposase creates a synaptic DNA complex. After nicking of the first DNA strand, excision of the transposon proceeds through a series of intermediates. The transposase then mediates the insertion of the transposon at a new site by strand transfer. The activity of the wild- type tran
   3561..3745    -  rep_origin     f1 ori (fragment): f1 bacteriophage origin of replication; arrow indicates direction of (+) strand synthesis
