[The description below was written by a language model from this plasmid's Addgene catalogue record and pLannotate feature annotations shown in this document.]
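Description:
p42.3A7 is a small bacterial cloning plasmid that carries the cDNA for the alpha chain of the mouse OT-I T cell receptor (TCR alpha clone 149.42, Tcra) in the commercial pCR1000 backbone. The assembled sequence is about 3.75 kb, consistent with the roughly 3 kb vector plus an insert of about 830 bp. It replicates in E. coli from a high-copy ColE1/pUC-type origin and is selected with kanamycin through the Tn5-derived aminoglycoside phosphotransferase (NeoR/KanR). Partial ble and Tn5 transposase sequences flank this gene and appear to be remnants of the Tn5 segment that supplied the marker. Fragments of an f1 origin, the pBR322 bom region and lacI are also annotated.

The cDNA was placed between BamHI and BglII sites, both retained, within the lac promoter/operator and lacZα region of the vector, next to a partial T7 promoter, with M13/pUC primer sites for sequencing. The annotation splits the insert into a constant-region match to mouse Tcra and a variable-region match, which the software assigned to a human TRAV homologue. This probably reflects similarity-based labelling rather than a human sequence, since the catalogue lists the insert as mouse. Both segments lie on the strand opposite to the lac and T7 promoters. Although the plasmid is catalogued as a bacterial expression vector, in this orientation it looks more like a storage and sequencing clone than an expression construct, and no eukaryotic promoter is annotated. The record gives no purpose beyond holding this cDNA. A clone of this kind would typically serve as a source of the OT-I alpha chain sequence for subcloning into transgenic or expression constructs.
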