Addgene plasmid #69575: p42.3A7
Purpose: OT-I TCR a chain cDNA in pCR1000
Depositing lab: Francis R. Carbone. Depositing organization: Monash University. Publication: T cell receptor antagonist peptides induce positive selection. Hogquist KA, Jameson SC, Heath WR, Howard JL, Bevan MJ, Carbone FR. Cell. 1994 Jan 14;76(1):17-27. 0092-8674(94)90169-4 PubMed 8287475.
Backbone
  Vector backbone: pCR1000
  Backbone manufacturer: Invitrogen
  Backbone size w/o insert (bp): 3000
  Vector type: Bacterial Expression
Growth in bacteria
  Bacterial resistance: Kanamycin, 50 μg/mL
  Growth temperature: 37°C
  Growth strain: DH5alpha
  Copy number: Unknown
Gene/Insert
  Gene/Insert name: TCR alpha clone 149.42 (alt name: T cell receptor alpha chain)
  Species: M. musculus (mouse)
  Insert size (bp): 830
  Entrez Gene: Tcra (a.k.a. Tcralpha)
  Cloning method: Restriction Enzyme; 5′ cloning site BamHI (not destroyed); 3′ cloning site BglII (not destroyed)
  Sequencing primers: 5′ M13pUC-fwd; 3′ M13pUC-rev
Terms and licenses: Academic/Nonprofit Terms; Industry Terms: Not Available to Industry
How to cite: p42.3A7 was a gift from Francis R. Carbone (Addgene plasmid # 69575 ; http://n2t.net/addgene:69575 ; RRID:Addgene_69575)
