>Addgene plasmid #69575 | p42.3A7 | depositor partial sequence | sequence record 123087 | cDNA
ATGGACAAGATTCTGACAGCAACGTTTTTACTCCTAGGCCTTCACCTAGCTGGGGTGAATGGCCAGCAGC
AGGAGAAACGTGACCAGCAGCAGGTGAGACAAAGTCCCCAATCTCTGACAGTCTGGGAAGGAGAGACCGC
AATTCTGAACTGCAGTTATGAGGACAGCACTTTTAACTACTTCCCATGGTACCAGCAGTTCCCTGGGGAA
GGCCCTGCACTCCTGATATCCATACGTTCAGTGTCCGATAAAAAGGAAGATGGACGATTCACAATCTTCT
TCAATAAAAGGGAGAAAAAGCTCTCCTTGCACATCACAGACTCTCAGCCTGGAGACTCAGCTACCTACTT
CTGTGCAGCAAGTGACAACTATCAGTTGATCTGGGGCTCTGGGACCAAGCTAATTATAAAGCCAGACATC
CAGAACCCAGAACCTGCTGTGTACCAGTTAAAAGATCCTCGGTCTCAGGACAGCACCCTCTGCCTGTTCA
CCGACTTTGACTCCCAAATCAATGTGCCGAAAACCATGGAATCTGGAACGTTCATCACTGACAAAACTGT
GCTGGACATGAAAGCTATGGATTCCAAGAGCAATGGGGCCATTGCCTGGAGCAACCAGACAAGCTTCACC
TGCCAAGATATCTTCAAAGAGACCAACGCCACCTACCCCAGTTCAGACGTTCCCTGTGATGCCACGTTGA
CCGAGAAAAGCTTTGAAACAGATATGAACCTAAACTTTCAAAACCTGTCAGTTATGGGACTCCGAATCCT
CCTGCTGAAAGTAGCGGGATTTAACCTGCTCATGACGCTGAGGCTGTGGTCCAGTTGA
