>Addgene plasmid #69575 | p42.3A7 | addgene partial sequence | sequence record 124345 | Neo-F 5'-CGTTGGCTACCCGTGATATT-3'
GCGGCGAATGGGCTGACCGCTTCCTCGTGCTTTACGGTATCGCCGCTCCCGATTCGCAGCGCATCGCCTT
CTATCGCCTTCTTGACGAGTTCTTCTGAGCGGGACTCTGGGGTTCGAAATGACCGACCAAGCGACGCCCA
ACCTGCCATCACGAGATTTCGATTCCACCGCCGCCTTCTATGAAAGGTTGGGCTTCGGAATCGTTTTCCG
GGACGCCGGCTGGATGATCCTCCAGCGCGGGGATCTCATGCTGGAGTTCTTCGCCCACCCCGGGCGGCCG
CCATTCGCCATTCAGGCTGCGCAACTGTTGGGAAGGGCGATCGGTGCGGGCCTCTTCGCTATTACGCCAG
CTGGCGAAAGGGGGATGTGCTGCAAGGCGATTAAGTTGGGTAACGCCAGGGTTTTCCCAGTCACGACGTT
GTAAAACGACGGCCAGTGAATTCGCGGCCGCGGTGAGAACCGTTTGGATCCAGGAATGGACAAGATTCTG
ACAGCAACGTTTTTACTCCTAGGCCTTCACCTAGCTGGGGTGAATGGCCAGCAGCAGGAGAAACGTGACC
AGCAGCAGGTGAGACAAAGTCCCCAATCTCTGACAGTCTGGGAAGGAGAGACCGCAATTCTGAACTGCAG
TTATGAGGACAGCACTTTTAACTACTTCCCATGGTACCAGCAGTTCCCTGGGGAAGGCCCTGCACTCCTG
ATATCCATACGTTCAGTGTCCGATAAAAAGGAAGATGGACGATTCACAATCTTCTTCAATAAAAGGGAGA
AAAAGCTCTCCTTGCACATCACAGACTCTCAGCCTGGAGACTCAGCTACCTACTTCTGTGCAGCAAGTGA
CAACTATCAGTTGATCTGGGGCTCTGGGACCAAGCTAATTATAAAGCCAGACATCCAGAACCCAGAACCT
GCTGTGTACCAGTTAAAAGATCCTCGGTCTCAGGACAGCACCCTCTGCCTGTTCACCGACTTTGACTCCC
AAATCAATGTGCCGAAAACCATGGAATCTGGAACGTTCATCACTGACAAAACTGTGCTGGACATGAAAGC
TATGGATTCCAAGAGCAATGGGGCCATTGCCTGGAGCAACCAGACAAGCTTCACCTGCCAAGA
