>Addgene plasmid #69575 | p42.3A7 | addgene partial sequence | sequence record 125254 | pBR322ori-3 5'-tttgtttgcaagcagcagat-3'
AGGATCTCAAGAAGATCCTTTGATCTTTTCTACTGAACGGTGATCCCCACCGGAATTGCGGCCGCCCAAT
ACGCAAACCGCCTCTCCCCGCGCGTTGGCCGATTCATTAATGCAGCTGGCGCGACAGGTTTCCCGACTGG
AAAGCGGGCAGTGAGCGCAACGCAATTAATGTGAGTTAGCTCACTCATTAGGCACCCCAGGCTTTACACT
TTATGCTTCCGGCTCGTATGTTGTGTGGAATTGTGAGCGGATAACAATTTCACACAGGAAACAGCTATGA
CCATGATTACGCCAAGCTCAATACGACTCACTATAGGGCCCGGTACCGAGCTCACTAGTTTAATTAAAAG
CTTATCGGCCGAGGTGAGAAGGGTTCAGATCTCAACTGGACCACAGCCTCAGCGTCATGAGCAGGTTAAA
TCCGGCTACTTTCAGCAGGAGGATTCGGAGTCCCATAACTGACAGGTTTTGAAAGTTTAGGTTCATATCT
GTTTCAAAGCTTTTCTCAGTCAACGTGGCATCACAGGGAACGTCTGAACTGGGGTAGGTGGCGTTGGTCT
CTTTGAAGATATCTTGGCAGGTGAAGCTTGTCTGGTTGCTCCAGGCAATGGCCCCATTGCTCTTGGAATC
CATAGCTTTCATGTCCAGCACAGTTTTGTCAGTGATGAACGTTCCAGATTCCATGGTTTTCGGCACATTG
ATTTGGGAGTCAAAGTCGGTGAACAGGCAGAGGGTGCTGTCCTGAGACCGAGGATCTTTTAACTGGTACA
CAGCAGGTTCTGGGTTCTGGATGTCTGGCTTTATAATTAGCTTGGTCCCAGAGCCCCAGATCAACTGATA
GTTGTCACTTGCTGCACAGAAGTAGGTAGCTGAGTCTCCAGGCTGAGAGTCTGTGATGTGCAAGGAGAGC
TTTTTCTCCCTTTTATTGAAGAAGATTGTGAATCGTCCATCTTCCTTTTTATCGGACACTGAACGTATGG
ATATCAGGAGTGCAGGGCCTTCCCCAGGGAACTGCTGGTACCATGGGAAGTAGTTAAAAGTGCTGTCCTC
ATAACTGCAGTTCAGAATTGCGG
